Addgene plasmid #180673: pMYT020
Purpose: Encodes mNeonGreen as a Type 3 part to be used in the Dueber YTK and Ellis MYT systems
Depositing lab: Tom Ellis. Depositing organization: Imperial College London. Publication: A Multiplex MoClo Toolkit for Extensive and Flexible Engineering of Saccharomyces cerevisiae. Shaw WM, Khalil AS, Ellis T. ACS Synth Biol. 2023 Nov 6. doi: 10.1021/acssynbio.3c00423. PubMed 37930278.
Backbone
  Vector backbone: pYTK001
  Backbone manufacturer: John Dueber
  Vector type: Synthetic Biology
Growth in bacteria
  Bacterial resistance: Chloramphenicol, 25 μg/mL
  Growth temperature: 37°C
  Growth strain: DH5alpha
  Copy number: High Copy
Gene/Insert
  Gene/Insert name: mNeonGreen
  Species: Synthetic
  Cloning method: Restriction Enzyme; 5′ cloning site Unknown (unknown if destroyed)
Terms and licenses: Academic/Nonprofit Terms; Industry Terms: Not Available to Industry
How to cite: pMYT020 was a gift from Tom Ellis (Addgene plasmid # 180673 ; http://n2t.net/addgene:180673 ; RRID:Addgene_180673)
