[The description below was written by a language model from this plasmid's Addgene catalogue record and pLannotate feature annotations shown in this document.]
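Description:
pMYT020 is a small (about 2.4 kb) synthetic-biology part plasmid built on the pYTK001 entry-vector backbone of the yeast MoClo toolkit (YTK). It stores the coding sequence of mNeonGreen as a Type 3 part, the position reserved for coding sequences in the YTK hierarchy. This makes it compatible with both the original YTK system and the multiplex yeast toolkit (MYT) extension for engineering Saccharomyces cerevisiae. The plasmid is propagated in E. coli only. It carries a high-copy ColE1/pUC-type origin of replication and a chloramphenicol acetyltransferase (cat) gene driven by its native promoter and followed by a lambda t0 terminator, which provides chloramphenicol selection. No yeast origin, yeast marker or integration homology is annotated, as expected for a storage vector that is not intended to be used directly in yeast.

The payload is the mNeonGreen open reading frame, a bright, rapidly maturing monomeric green/yellow fluorescent protein derived from Branchiostoma lanceolatum. No promoter or terminator is annotated around it, so the part is not expected to be expressed from this plasmid. In MoClo-style toolkits, such parts are excised by Type IIS restriction enzymes and joined by Golden Gate assembly, through defined overhangs, to promoter, terminator and other parts to form a complete transcription unit in a cassette vector. However, the flanking restriction sites and overhangs are not annotated in the feature table, and the record lists the cloning sites as unknown. The part typically serves as a fluorescent reporter of gene expression in assembled yeast constructs.
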