Features (pLannotate 1.2.2; 5 found; start..end, strand, type, name):
     13..720     +  CDS            mNeonGreen: mNeonGreen is a basic (constitutively fluorescent) green/yellow fluorescent protein published in 2013, derived from Branchiostoma lanceolatum. It is reported to be a very rapidly-maturing monomer with moderate acid sensitivity.
    740..774     -  terminator     lambda t0 terminator: minimal transcription terminator from phage lambda (Scholtissek and Grosse, 1987)
    848..1504    -  CDS            cat: CAT_ECOLX - Experimental evidence at protein level: Swiss-Prot protein existence level 1. This enzyme is an effector of chloramphenicol resistance in bacteria. From Escherichia coli. This protein is used as a marker in many commonly used cloning vectors, such as pACYC184.
   1505..1602    -  promoter       cat promoter: promoter of the E. coli cat gene encoding chloramphenicol acetyltransferase
   1686..2274    +  rep_origin     ori: high-copy-number ColE1/pMB1/pBR322/pUC origin of replication
>Addgene plasmid #180673 | pMYT020 | addgene full sequence | sequence record 369809 | Addgene NGS Result
AGTCGGTCTCATATGGTGTCTAAAGGTGAAGAGGATAACATGGCTTCTTTGCCAGCTACTCACGAATTGC
ATATTTTCGGTTCCATCAACGGTGTTGATTTCGATATGGTTGGTCAAGGTACTGGTAATCCAAACGACGG
TTACGAAGAGTTGAACCTGAAATCTACAAAAGGTGACTTGCAATTCTCCCCATGGATTTTGGTTCCACAT
ATTGGTTACGGTTTCCACCAATATTTGCCATATCCAGATGGTATGTCTCCATTTCAAGCTGCTATGGTTG
ATGGTTCTGGTTACCAAGTTCATAGAACCATGCAATTTGAAGATGGTGCTTCTTTGACCGTCAACTACAG
ATATACTTACGAAGGTTCCCATATTAAGGGTGAAGCTCAAGTAAAAGGTACAGGTTTTCCAGCTGATGGT
CCAGTTATGACTAATTCTTTGACTGCTGCTGATTGGTGCAGATCCAAAAAAACTTACCCAAACGATAAGA
CCATCATCTCTACTTTCAAGTGGTCTTACACTACTGGTAACGGTAAGAGATATAGAAGTACTGCTAGAAC
TACTTACACCTTCGCTAAACCTATGGCTGCTAACTACTTGAAGAATCAACCTATGTACGTGTTCAGAAAG
ACCGAATTGAAACACTCCAAAACCGAGTTGAACTTCAAAGAATGGCAAAAGGCTTTCACCGATGTTATGG
GTATGGATGAGTTGTACAAGGGATCCTGAGACCAGACCAATAAAAAACGCCCGGCGGCAACCGAGCGTTC
TGAACAAATCCAGATGGAGTTCTGAGGTCATTACTGGATCTATCAACAGGAGTCCAAGCGAGCTCGATAT
CAAATTACGCCCCGCCCTGCCACTCATCGCAGTACTGTTGTAATTCATTAAGCATTCTGCCGACATGGAA
GCCATCACAAACGGCATGATGAACCTGAATCGCCAGCGGCATCAGCACCTTGTCGCCTTGCGTATAATAT
TTGCCCATGGTGAAAACGGGGGCGAAGAAGTTGTCCATATTGGCCACGTTTAAATCAAAACTGGTGAAAC
TCACCCAGGGATTGGCTGAAACGAAAAACATATTCTCAATAAACCCTTTAGGGAAATAGGCCAGGTTTTC
ACCGTAACACGCCACATCTTGCGAATATATGTGTAGAAACTGCCGGAAATCGTCGTGGTATTCACTCCAG
AGCGATGAAAACGTTTCAGTTTGCTCATGGAAAACGGTGTAACAAGGGTGAACACTATCCCATATCACCA
GCTCACCGTCTTTCATTGCCATACGAAATTCCGGATGAGCATTCATCAGGCGGGCAAGAATGTGAATAAA
GGCCGGATAAAACTTGTGCTTATTTTTCTTTACGGTCTTTAAAAAGGCCGTAATATCCAGCTGAACGGTC
TGGTTATAGGTACATTGAGCAACTGACTGAAATGCCTCAAAATGTTCTTTACGATGCCATTGGGATATAT
CAACGGTGGTATATCCAGTGATTTTTTTCTCCATTTTAGCTTCCTTAGCTCCTGAAAATCTCGATAACTC
AAAAAATACGCCCGGTAGTGATCTTATTTCATTATGGTGAAAGTTGGAACCTCTTACGTGCCCGATCAAT
CATGACCAAAATCCCTTAACGTGAGTTTTCGTTCCACTGAGCGTCAGACCCCGTAGAAAAGATCAAAGGA
TCTTCTTGAGATCCTTTTTTTCTGCGCGTAATCTGCTGCTTGCAAACAAAAAAACCACCGCTACCAGCGG
TGGTTTGTTTGCCGGATCAAGAGCTACCAACTCTTTTTCCGAAGGTAACTGGCTTCAGCAGAGCGCAGAT
ACCAAATACTGTTCTTCTAGTGTAGCCGTAGTTAGGCCACCACTTCAAGAACTCTGTAGCACCGCCTACA
TACCTCGCTCTGCTAATCCTGTTACCAGTGGCTGCTGCCAGTGGCGATAAGTCGTGTCTTACCGGGTTGG
ACTCAAGACGATAGTTACCGGATAAGGCGCAGCGGTCGGGCTGAACGGGGGGTTCGTGCACACAGCCCAG
CTTGGAGCGAACGACCTACACCGAACTGAGATACCTACAGCGTGAGCTATGAGAAAGCGCCACGCTTCCC
GAAGGGAGAAAGGCGGACAGGTATCCGGTAAGCGGCAGGGTCGGAACAGGAGAGCGCACGAGGGAGCTTC
CAGGGGGAAACGCCTGGTATCTTTATAGTCCTGTCGGGTTTCGCCACCTCTGACTTGAGCGTCGATTTTT
GTGATGCTCGTCAGGGGGGCGGAGCCTATGGAAAAACGCCAGCAACGCGGCCTTTTTACGGTTCCTGGCC
TTTTGCTGGCCTTTTGCTCACATGTTCTTTCCTGCGTTATCCCCTGATTCTGTGGATAACCGT
